>Addgene plasmid #141269 | pDONR223 SARS-CoV-2 NSP16 | addgene full sequence | sequence record 288092 | Addgene NGS Result
AGCCTATGGAAAAACGCCAGCAACGCGGCCTTTTTACGGTTCCTGGCCTTTTGCTGGCCTTTTGCTCACA
TGTTCTTTCCTGCGTTATCCCCTGATTCTGTGGATAACCGTATTACCGCCTTTGAGTGAGCTGATACCGC
TCGCCGCAGCCGAACGACCGAGCGCAGCGAGTCAGTGAGCGAGGAAGCGGAAGAGCGCCCAATACGCAAA
CCGCCTCTCCCCGCGCGTTGGCCGATTCATTAATGCAGCTGGCACGACAGGTTTCCCGACTGGAAAGCGG
GCAGTGAGCGCAACGCAATTAATACGCGTACCGCTAGCCAGGAAGAGTTTGTAGAAACGCAAAAAGGCCA
TCCGTCAGGATGGCCTTCTGCTTAGTTTGATGCCTGGCAGTTTATGGCGGGCGTCCTGCCCGCCACCCTC
CGGGCCGTTGCTTCACAACGTTCAAATCCGCTCCCGGCGGATTTGTCCTACTCAGGAGAGCGTTCACCGA
CAAACAACAGATAAAACGAAAGGCCCAGTCTTCCGACTGAGCCTTTCGTTTTATTTGATGCCTGGCAGTT
CCCTACTCTCGCGTTAACGCTAGCATGGATGTTTTCCCAGTCACGACGTTGTAAAACGACGGCCAGTCTT
AAGCTCGGGCCCCAAATAATGATTTTATTTTGACTGATAGTGACCTGTTCGTTGCAACAAATTGATGAGC
AATGCTTTTTTATAATGCCAACTTTGTACAAAAAAGTTGGCATGTCTTCCCAGGCTTGGCAGCCTGGAGT
GGCTATGCCTAACCTGTACAAGATGCAGCGTATGCTGCTGGAGAAGTGCGACCTGCAGAACTACGGAGAC
TCCGCCACCCTGCCCAAGGGTATCATGATGAACGTGGCTAAGTACACCCAGCTGTGCCAGTACCTGAACA
CCCTGACCCTGGCCGTGCCTTACAACATGCGCGTGATCCACTTCGGTGCTGGTTCTGACAAGGGAGTGGC
TCCAGGTACCGCTGTGCTGAGACAGTGGCTGCCCACCGGTACCCTGCTGGTGGACTCTGACCTGAACGAC
TTCGTGTCTGATGCTGACAGCACCCTGATCGGCGACTGTGCTACTGTGCACACCGCTAACAAGTGGGACC
TGATCATCTCTGACATGTACGACCCAAAGACCAAGAACGTGACCAAGGAGAACGACAGCAAGGAAGGTTT
CTTCACCTACATCTGCGGCTTCATCCAGCAGAAGCTGGCCCTGGGCGGATCTGTGGCTATCAAGATCACC
GAACACTCCTGGAACGCTGACCTGTACAAGCTGATGGGACACTTCGCCTGGTGGACCGCTTTCGTGACCA
ACGTGAACGCCTCTAGCTCCGAGGCTTTCCTGATCGGCTGCAACTACCTGGGAAAGCCCCGTGAACAGAT
CGACGGTTACGTGATGCACGCCAACTACATCTTCTGGCGCAACACCAACCCTATCCAGCTGTCTAGCTAC
TCCCTGTTCGACATGTCTAAGTTCCCACTGAAGCTGAGAGGCACCGCTGTGATGAGCCTGAAGGAGGGAC
AGATCAACGACATGATCCTGAGCCTGCTGTCCAAGGGACGCCTGATCATCAGGGAAAACAACAGAGTGGT
CATCTCCTCTGACGTGCTGGTGAACAACTAATACCCAACTTTCTTGTACAAAGTTGGCATTATAAGAAAG
CATTGCTTATCAATTTGTTGCAACGAACAGGTCACTATCAGTCAAAATAAAATCATTATTTGCCATCCAG
CTGATATCCCCTATAGTGAGTCGTATTACATGGTCATAGCTGTTTCCTGGCAGCTCTGGCCCGTGTCTCA
AAATCTCTGATGTTACATTGCACAAGATAAAAATATATCATCATGCCTCCTCTAGACCAGCCAGGACAGA
AATGCCTCGACTTCGCTGCTACCCAAGGTTGCCGGGTGACGCACACCGTGGAAACGGATGAAGGCACGAA
CCCAGTGGACATAAGCCTGTTCGGTTCGTAAGCTGTAATGCAAGTAGCGTATGCGCTCACGCAACTGGTC
CAGAACCTTGACCGAACGCAGCGGTGGTAACGGCGCAGTGGCGGTTTTCATGGCTTGTTATGACTGTTTT
TTTGGGGTACAGTCTATGCCTCGGGCATCCAAGCAGCAAGCGCGTTACGCCGTGGGTCGATGTTTGATGT
TATGGAGCAGCAACGATGTTACGCAGCAGGGCAGTCGCCCTAAAACAAAGTTAAACATTATGAGGGAAGC
GGTGATCGCCGAAGTATCGACTCAACTATCAGAGGTAGTTGGCGTCATCGAGCGCCATCTCGAACCGACG
TTGCTGGCCGTACATTTGTACGGCTCCGCAGTGGATGGCGGCCTGAAGCCACACAGTGATATTGATTTGC
TGGTTACGGTGACCGTAAGGCTTGATGAAACAACGCGGCGAGCTTTGATCAACGACCTTTTGGAAACTTC
GGCTTCCCCTGGAGAGAGCGAGATTCTCCGCGCTGTAGAAGTCACCATTGTTGTGCACGACGACATCATT
CCGTGGCGTTATCCAGCTAAGCGCGAACTGCAATTTGGAGAATGGCAGCGCAATGACATTCTTGCAGGTA
TCTTCGAGCCAGCCACGATCGACATTGATCTGGCTATCTTGCTGACAAAAGCAAGAGAACATAGCGTTGC
CTTGGTAGGTCCAGCGGCGGAGGAACTCTTTGATCCGGTTCCTGAACAGGATCTATTTGAGGCGCTAAAT
GAAACCTTAACGCTATGGAACTCGCCGCCCGACTGGGCTGGCGATGAGCGAAATGTAGTGCTTACGTTGT
CCCGCATTTGGTACAGCGCAGTAACCGGCAAAATCGCGCCGAAGGATGTCGCTGCCGACTGGGCAATGGA
GCGCCTGCCGGCCCAGTATCAGCCCGTCATACTTGAAGCTAGACAGGCTTATCTTGGACAAGAAGAAGAT
CGCTTGGCCTCGCGCGCAGATCAGTTGGAAGAATTTGTCCACTACGTGAAAGGCGAGATCACCAAGGTAG
TCGGCAAATAACCCTCGAGCCACCCATGACCAAAATCCCTTAACGTGAGTTACGCGTCGTTCCACTGAGC
GTCAGACCCCGTAGAAAAGATCAAAGGATCTTCTTGAGATCCTTTTTTTCTGCGCGTAATCTGCTGCTTG
CAAACAAAAAAACCACCGCTACCAGCGGTGGTTTGTTTGCCGGATCAAGAGCTACCAACTCTTTTTCCGA
AGGTAACTGGCTTCAGCAGAGCGCAGATACCAAATACTGTTCTTCTAGTGTAGCCGTAGTTAGGCCACCA
CTTCAAGAACTCTGTAGCACCGCCTACATACCTCGCTCTGCTAATCCTGTTACCAGTGGCTGCTGCCAGT
GGCGATAAGTCGTGTCTTACCGGGTTGGACTCAAGACGATAGTTACCGGATAAGGCGCAGCGGTCGGGCT
GAACGGGGGGTTCGTGCACACAGCCCAGCTTGGAGCGAACGACCTACACCGAACTGAGATACCTACAGCG
TGAGCTATGAGAAAGCGCCACGCTTCCCGAAGGGAGAAAGGCGGACAGGTATCCGGTAAGCGGCAGGGTC
GGAACAGGAGAGCGCACGAGGGAGCTTCCAGGGGGAAACGCCTGGTATCTTTATAGTCCTGTCGGGTTTC
GCCACCTCTGACTTGAGCGTCGATTTTTGTGATGCTCGTCAGGGGGGCGG
Features (pLannotate 1.2.2; 13 found; start..end, strand, type, name):
     60..193     +  rep_origin     RSF ori (fragment): Plasmids containing the RSF 1030 origin of replication can be propagated in E. coli cells that contain additional plasmids with compatible origins.
    195..287     +  CDS            lacI (fragment): lac repressor; lacI; The lac repressor binds to the lac operator to inhibit transcription in E. coli. This inhibition can be relieved by adding lactose or isopropyl-β-D-thiogalactopyranoside (IPTG).
    342..369     -  terminator     rrnB T2 terminator: transcription terminator T2 from the E. coli rrnB gene
    501..544     +  terminator     rrnB T1 terminator: Escherichia coli rrnB; transcription terminator T1 from the E. coli rrnB gene
    591..627     -  CDS            lacZα (fragment): LacZα fragment of β-galactosidase; lacZ fragment
    644..739     +  protein_bind   attL3: mutant version of attL; recombination site for the Gateway® LR reaction LR Clonase™
    721..1635    +  CDS            rep (fragment): R1AB_CVPFS - Protein inferred from homology: Swiss-Prot protein existence level 3. NendoU is a Mn(2+)-dependent, uridylate-specific enzyme, which leaves 2'-3'-cyclic phosphates 5' to the cleaved bond. From Porcine transmissible gastroenteritis coronavirus (strain FS772/70) (TGEV).
   1643..1742    -  protein_bind   attL2: mutant version of attL; recombination site for the Gateway® LR reaction LR Clonase™
   1760..1778    -  promoter       T7 promoter: promoter for bacteriophage T7 RNA polymerase
   1968..1991    +  promoter       Pc promoter (fragment): intI1 (promoter lies within the coding sequence); class 1 integron promoter
   2167..2223    +  CDS            GmR (fragment): gentamycin acetyltransferase; aacC1; confers resistance to gentamycin
   2230..3021    +  CDS            SmR: aminoglycoside adenylyltransferase (Murphy, 1985); aadA; confers resistance to spectinomycin and streptomycin
   3114..12      +  rep_origin     ori (across the origin): high-copy-number ColE1/pMB1/pBR322/pUC origin of replication
