[The description below was written by a language model from this plasmid's Addgene catalogue record and pLannotate feature annotations shown in this document.]
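Description:
pDONR223 SARS-CoV-2 NSP16 is a Gateway-compatible entry clone built on the pDONR223 backbone and carrying the coding sequence for NSP16 from SARS-CoV-2 isolate Wuhan-Hu-1. NSP16 is one of the non-structural proteins released from the ORF1ab polyprotein. The insert of about 900 bp was made by gene synthesis and is codon optimised, so it differs from the native viral sequence by many synonymous changes. The automated annotation labels this region only by homology to a related coronavirus replicase polyprotein, consistent with its ORF1ab origin.

The plasmid is propagated in E. coli from a high-copy ColE1/pUC-type origin and is selected with spectinomycin through the aadA (SmR) aminoglycoside adenylyltransferase gene. The sequenced record is 3,690 nt, which is shorter than the listed 5,005 bp empty backbone. This is expected, because Gateway cloning replaces the donor vector's original cassette with the insert. The open reading frame is flanked by attL-type recombination sites (annotated as attL3 and attL2), and rrnB T1 and T2 terminators lie upstream to insulate it from read-through transcription. A T7 promoter sits beyond the downstream att site and points back toward the insert, and M13 primer sites are used for sequencing. Short annotated fragments (RSF ori, lacI, lacZα, GmR, Pc promoter) appear to be backbone remnants or partial matches rather than functional parts.

As an entry vector, the plasmid has no annotated promoter positioned for sense expression of the insert. It serves as a source from which the NSP16 sequence can be moved by LR recombination into destination vectors of choice. It belongs to a collection of SARS-CoV-2 coding regions.
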