Addgene plasmid #141269: pDONR223 SARS-CoV-2 NSP16
Purpose: Gateway-compatible Entry vector, with insert of NSP16 gene's CDS from SARS-CoV-2 isolate Wuhan-Hu-1
Depositing lab: Fritz Roth. Depositing organization: Sinai Health System. Publication: A Comprehensive, Flexible Collection of SARS-CoV-2 Coding Regions. Kim DK, Knapp JJ, Kuang D, Chawla A, Cassonnet P, Lee H, Sheykhkarimli D, Samavarchi-Tehrani P, Abdouni H, Rayhan A, Li R, Pogoutse O, Coyaud E, van der Werf S, Demeret C, Gingras AC, Taipale M, Raught B, Jacob Y, Roth FP. G3 (Bethesda). 2020 Aug 6. pii: g3.120.401554. doi: 10.1534/g3.120.401554. PubMed 32763951.
Backbone
  Vector backbone: pDONR223
  Backbone manufacturer: Rual et al, Genome Res. 14:2128-2135, 2004.
  Backbone size w/o insert (bp): 5005
  Vector type: Gateway-compatible Entry vector
Growth in bacteria
  Bacterial resistance: Spectinomycin, 50 μg/mL
  Growth temperature: 37°C
  Growth strain: DH5alpha
  Copy number: Unknown
Gene/Insert
  Gene/Insert name: NSP16 (alt name: Gene ID 43740578)
  Species: SARS-CoV-2 isolate Wuhan-Hu-1
  Insert size (bp): 900
  Mutation: Many synonymous changes due to codon optimization
  Entrez Gene: ORF1ab (a.k.a. GU280_gp01)
  Cloning method: Gateway Cloning
  Sequencing primers: 5′ M13F; 3′ M13R
Resource information
  A portion of this plasmid was derived from a plasmid made by: Synthesized from GenScript
Terms and licenses: Academic/Nonprofit Terms; Industry Terms
How to cite: pDONR223 SARS-CoV-2 NSP16 was a gift from Fritz Roth (Addgene plasmid # 141269 ; http://n2t.net/addgene:141269 ; RRID:Addgene_141269)
