>Addgene plasmid #141269 | pDONR223 SARS-CoV-2 NSP16 | depositor partial sequence | sequence record 275550 | Insersted CDS with stop codon
ATGTCTTCCCAGGCTTGGCAGCCTGGAGTGGCTATGCCTAACCTGTACAAGATGCAGCGTATGCTGCTGG
AGAAGTGCGACCTGCAGAACTACGGAGACTCCGCCACCCTGCCCAAGGGTATCATGATGAACGTGGCTAA
GTACACCCAGCTGTGCCAGTACCTGAACACCCTGACCCTGGCCGTGCCTTACAACATGCGCGTGATCCAC
TTCGGTGCTGGTTCTGACAAGGGAGTGGCTCCAGGTACCGCTGTGCTGAGACAGTGGCTGCCCACCGGTA
CCCTGCTGGTGGACTCTGACCTGAACGACTTCGTGTCTGATGCTGACAGCACCCTGATCGGCGACTGTGC
TACTGTGCACACCGCTAACAAGTGGGACCTGATCATCTCTGACATGTACGACCCAAAGACCAAGAACGTG
ACCAAGGAGAACGACAGCAAGGAAGGTTTCTTCACCTACATCTGCGGCTTCATCCAGCAGAAGCTGGCCC
TGGGCGGATCTGTGGCTATCAAGATCACCGAACACTCCTGGAACGCTGACCTGTACAAGCTGATGGGACA
CTTCGCCTGGTGGACCGCTTTCGTGACCAACGTGAACGCCTCTAGCTCCGAGGCTTTCCTGATCGGCTGC
AACTACCTGGGAAAGCCCCGTGAACAGATCGACGGTTACGTGATGCACGCCAACTACATCTTCTGGCGCA
ACACCAACCCTATCCAGCTGTCTAGCTACTCCCTGTTCGACATGTCTAAGTTCCCACTGAAGCTGAGAGG
CACCGCTGTGATGAGCCTGAAGGAGGGACAGATCAACGACATGATCCTGAGCCTGCTGTCCAAGGGACGC
CTGATCATCAGGGAAAACAACAGAGTGGTCATCTCCTCTGACGTGCTGGTGAACAACTAA
