>Addgene plasmid #141269 | pDONR223 SARS-CoV-2 NSP16 | addgene partial sequence | sequence record 276438 | M13-F20 5'-TGTAAAACGACGGCCAGT-3'
ATTTTGACTGATAGTGACCTGTTCGTTGCAACAAATTGATGAGCAATGCTTTTTTATAATGCCAACTTTG
TACAAAAAAGTTGGCATGTCTTCCCAGGCTTGGCAGCCTGGAGTGGCTATGCCTAACCTGTACAAGATGC
AGCGTATGCTGCTGGAGAAGTGCGACCTGCAGAACTACGGAGACTCCGCCACCCTGCCCAAGGGTATCAT
GATGAACGTGGCTAAGTACACCCAGCTGTGCCAGTACCTGAACACCCTGACCCTGGCCGTGCCTTACAAC
ATGCGCGTGATCCACTTCGGTGCTGGTTCTGACAAGGGAGTGGCTCCAGGTACCGCTGTGCTGAGACAGT
GGCTGCCCACCGGTACCCTGCTGGTGGACTCTGACCTGAACGACTTCGTGTCTGATGCTGACAGCACCCT
GATCGGCGACTGTGCTACTGTGCACACCGCTAACAAGTGGGACCTGATCATCTCTGACATGTACGACCCA
AAGACCAAGAACGTGACCAAGGAGAACGACAGCAAGGAAGGTTTCTTCACCTACATCTGCGGCTTCATCC
AGCAGAAGCTGGCCCTGGGCGGATCTGTGGCTATCAAGATCACCGAACACTCCTGGAACGCTGACCTGTA
CAAGCTGATGGGACACTTCGCCTGGTGGACCGCTTTCGTGACCAACGTGAACGCCTCTAGCTCCGAGGCT
TTCCTGATCGGCTGCAACTACCTGGGAAAGCCCCGTGAACAGATCGACGGTTACGTGATGCACGCCAACT
ACATCTTCTGGCGCAACACCAACCCTATCCAGCTGTCTAGCTACTCCCTGTTCGACATGTCTAAGTTCCC
ACTGAAGCTGAGAGGCACCGCTGTGATGAGCCTGAAAGGA
