>Addgene plasmid #141269 | pDONR223 SARS-CoV-2 NSP16 | addgene partial sequence | sequence record 276439 | M13-Rev 5'-CAGGAAACAGCTATGACC-3'
GTGACCTGTTCGTTGCAACAAATTGATAAGCAATGCTTTCTTATAATGCCAACTTTGTACAAGAAAGTTG
GGTATTAGTTGTTCACCAGCACGTCAGAGGAGATGACCACTCTGTTGTTTTCCCTGATGATCAGGCGTCC
CTTGGACAGCAGGCTCAGGATCATGTCGTTGATCTGTCCCTCCTTCAGGCTCATCACAGCGGTGCCTCTC
AGCTTCAGTGGGAACTTAGACATGTCGAACAGGGAGTAGCTAGACAGCTGGATAGGGTTGGTGTTGCGCC
AGAAGATGTAGTTGGCGTGCATCACGTAACCGTCGATCTGTTCACGGGGCTTTCCCAGGTAGTTGCAGCC
GATCAGGAAAGCCTCGGAGCTAGAGGCGTTCACGTTGGTCACGAAAGCGGTCCACCAGGCGAAGTGTCCC
ATCAGCTTGTACAGGTCAGCGTTCCAGGAGTGTTCGGTGATCTTGATAGCCACAGATCCGCCCAGGGCCA
GCTTCTGCTGGATGAAGCCGCAGATGTAGGTGAAGAAACCTTCCTTGCTGTCGTTCTCCTTGGTCACGTT
CTTGGTCTTTGGGTCGTACATGTCAGAGATGATCAGGTCCCACTTGTTAGCGGTGTGCACAGTAGCACAG
TCGCCGATCAGGGTGCTGTCAGCATCAGACACGAAGTCGTTCAGGTCAGAGTCCACCAGCAGGGTACCGG
TGGGCAGCCACTGTCTCAGCACAGCGGTACCTGGAGCCACTCCCTTGTCAGAACCAGCACCGAAGTGGAT
CACGCGCATGTTGTAAGGCACGGCCAGGGTCAGGGTGTTCAGGTACTGGCACAGCTGGGTGTACTTAGCC
ACGTTCATCATGATACCCTTGGGCAGGGTGGCGGAG
